Addgene plasmid #200734: pLKO.1 LARP7-FLAG m6A mut 7SK
Purpose: Lentiviral expression of Flag-Tagged human LARP7 and the snRNA 7SK
Depositing lab: Claudio Alarcón. Depositing organization: Yale University.
Backbone
  Vector backbone: pLKO.1
  Vector type: Mammalian Expression, Lentiviral
  Selectable markers: Hygromycin
Growth in bacteria
  Bacterial resistance: Ampicillin, 100 μg/mL
  Growth temperature: 37°C
  Growth strain: NEB Stable
  Copy number: High Copy
Gene/Insert
  Gene/Insert name: LARP7 and 7SK
  Species: H. sapiens (human)
  Mutation: 7SK m6A mutations: A172G, A220T, A228G, A281G, and A288G
  Entrez Gene: LARP7 (a.k.a. ALAZS, HDCMA18P, PIP7S, hLARP7)
  Promoter: U6
  Tag / fusion protein: Flag (C terminal on insert)
  Cloning method: Restriction Enzyme; 5′ cloning site Unknown (unknown if destroyed)
Terms and licenses: Academic/Nonprofit Terms; Industry Terms: Not Available to Industry
How to cite: pLKO.1 LARP7-FLAG m6A mut 7SK was a gift from Claudio Alarcón (Addgene plasmid # 200734 ; http://n2t.net/addgene:200734 ; RRID:Addgene_200734)
