[The description below was written by a language model from this plasmid's Addgene catalogue record and pLannotate feature annotations shown in this document.]
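Description:
pLKO.1 LARP7-FLAG m6A mut 7SK is a third-generation-style, self-inactivating HIV-1 lentiviral transfer plasmid built on the pLKO.1 backbone for co-expression of a human snRNA and its partner protein in mammalian cells. In bacteria it is maintained through a high-copy ColE1/pUC-type origin and selected with ampicillin (β-lactamase). An f1 origin and leftover lac/T3/T7 cloning-vector elements are also present. The viral framework consists of an RSV promoter driving a truncated 5' LTR, the Ψ packaging signal with an adjoining gag fragment, the RRE for Rev-dependent export of genomic RNA, a cPPT/CTS, and a ΔU3 3' LTR followed by an SV40 polyadenylation signal. An SV40 origin is also annotated.

Two expression units sit between the LTRs. The first uses the human U6 RNA polymerase III promoter to transcribe human 7SK snRNA carrying five substitutions (A172G, A220T, A228G, A281G and A288G), described in the record as m6A mutations and presumably intended to remove methylation sites. The second uses the human PGK promoter to drive human LARP7 with a C-terminal FLAG tag; the annotation detects only a fragment of a 3xFLAG sequence, consistent with a shorter tag. This is followed by an EMCV IRES and the hygromycin phosphotransferase gene (hph), so LARP7-FLAG and hygromycin resistance are translated from a single transcript and transduced cells can be selected with hygromycin. The catalogue lists only U6 as the promoter, which applies to the 7SK unit.

LARP7 is a core 7SK RNP component that binds 7SK, a complex that sequesters P-TEFb and restrains RNA polymerase II elongation. The construct therefore suits stable delivery of a modification-site mutant 7SK alongside tagged LARP7, for example for comparison with a wild-type 7SK counterpart or FLAG-based recovery of the RNP, although the record does not state specific experiments.
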