Features (pLannotate 1.2.2; 32 found; start..end, strand, type, name):
     48..181     +  rep_origin     RSF ori (fragment): Plasmids containing the RSF 1030 origin of replication can be propagated in E. coli cells that contain additional plasmids with compatible origins.
    183..275     +  CDS            lacI (fragment): lac repressor; lacI; The lac repressor binds to the lac operator to inhibit transcription in E. coli. This inhibition can be relieved by adding lactose or isopropyl-β-D-thiogalactopyranoside (IPTG).
    288..309     +  protein_bind   CAP binding site: CAP binding activates transcription in the presence of cAMP. E. coli catabolite activator protein
    324..354     +  promoter       lac promoter: promoter for the E. coli lac operon
    362..378     +  protein_bind   lac operator: The lac repressor binds to the lac operator to inhibit transcription in E. coli. This inhibition can be relieved by adding lactose or isopropyl-β-D-thiogalactopyranoside (IPTG). lac repressor encoded by lacI
    423..441     +  promoter       T3 promoter: promoter for bacteriophage T3 RNA polymerase
    469..695     +  promoter       RSV promoter: Rous sarcoma virus enhancer/promoter
    696..876     +  LTR            5' LTR (truncated): truncated 5' long terminal repeat (LTR) from HIV-1
    923..1048    +  misc_feature   HIV-1 Ψ: packaging signal of human immunodeficiency virus type 1
   1032..1395    +  CDS            HIV-1 gag (fragment): gag protein from human immunodeficiency virus 1; gag
   1541..1774    +  misc_feature   RRE: The Rev response element (RRE) of HIV-1 allows for Rev-dependent mRNA export from the nucleus to the cytoplasm.
   2151..2251    +  CDS            Rev (fragment): human immunodeficiency virus 1 (HIV-1) Rev protein; rev; enhances nuclear export of unspliced and incompletely spliced viral mRNAs
   2301..2541    +  promoter       U6 promoter: RNA polymerase III promoter for human U6 snRNA
   2550..2880    +  ncRNA          7SK: Accession: RF00100 - 7SK RNA
   2979..3053    +  CDS            ASCC1 (fragment): ASCC1_HUMAN - Experimental evidence at protein level: Swiss-Prot protein existence level 1. Plays a role in DNA damage repair as component of the ASCC complex (PubMed:29997253). Part of the ASC-1 complex that enhances NF- kappa-B, SRF and AP1 transactivation (PubMed:12077347). In cells responding to gastrin-activated paracrine signals, it is involved in the induction of SERPINB2 expression by gastrin. May also play a role in the development of neuromuscular junction. From Homo sapiens (Human).
   3136..3253    +  misc_feature   cPPT/CTS: central polypurine tract and central termination sequence of HIV-1
   3302..3812    +  promoter       hPGK promoter: human phosphoglycerate kinase 1 promoter
   3851..5596    +  CDS            LARP7: LARP7_HUMAN - Experimental evidence at protein level: Swiss-Prot protein existence level 1. RNA-binding protein that specifically binds distinct small nuclear RNA (snRNAs) and regulates their processing and function (PubMed:18249148, PubMed:32017898). Specifically binds the 7SK snRNA (7SK RNA) and acts as a core component of the 7SK ribonucleoprotein (RNP) complex, thereby acting as a negative regulator of transcription elongation by RNA polymerase II (PubMed:18249148, PubMed:18483487). The 7SK RNP complex sequesters the positive transcription elongation factor b (P-TEFb) in a large inactive 7
   5663..5687    +  CDS            3xFLAG (fragment): three tandem FLAG® epitope tags
   5831..6293    +  misc_feature   IRES: internal ribosome entry site (IRES) of the encephalomyocarditis virus (EMCV)
   6313..7335    +  CDS            hph: KHYB_ECOLX - Experimental evidence at protein level: Swiss-Prot protein existence level 1. The aminoglycoside phosphotransferases achieve inactivation of their antibiotic substrates by phosphorylation. Only phosphorylates hygromycin and closely related compounds such as demethyl analogs and destomycin. From Escherichia coli.
   7359..7395    +  misc_feature   MCS (fragment): pBluescript multiple cloning site
   7391..7459    +  CDS            nef (fragment): NEF_HV1Z2 - Experimental evidence at protein level: Swiss-Prot protein existence level 1. Extracellular Nef protein targets CD4(+) T-lymphocytes for apoptosis by interacting with CXCR4 surface receptors. From Human immunodeficiency virus type 1 group M subtype D (isolate Z2/CDC-Z34) (HIV-1).
   7461..7694    +  LTR            3' LTR (ΔU3): self-inactivating 3' long terminal repeat (LTR) from HIV-1
   7766..7887    +  polyA_signal   SV40 poly(A) signal: SV40 polyadenylation signal
   7927..8062    +  rep_origin     SV40 ori: SV40 origin of replication
   8083..8101    -  promoter       T7 promoter: promoter for bacteriophage T7 RNA polymerase
   8109..8264    +  CDS            lacZα (fragment): LacZα fragment of β-galactosidase; lacZ fragment
   8269..8697    +  rep_origin     f1 ori (sequence partly withheld): f1 bacteriophage origin of replication; arrow indicates direction of (+) strand synthesis
   8750..8854    +  promoter       AmpR promoter: bla
   8855..9715    +  CDS            AmpR: β-lactamase; bla; confers resistance to ampicillin, carbenicillin, and related antibiotics
   9886..10474   +  rep_origin     ori: high-copy-number ColE1/pMB1/pBR322/pUC origin of replication
>Addgene plasmid #200734 | pLKO.1 LARP7-FLAG m6A mut 7SK | addgene full sequence | sequence record 401805 | Addgene NGS Result
AACGCCAGCAACGCGGCCTTTTTACGGTTCCTGGCCTTTTGCTGGCCTTTTGCTCACATGTTCTTTCCTG
CGTTATCCCCTGATTCTGTGGATAACCGTATTACCGCCTTTGAGTGAGCTGATACCGCTCGCCGCAGCCG
AACGACCGAGCGCAGCGAGTCAGTGAGCGAGGAAGCGGAAGAGCGCCCAATACGCAAACCGCCTCTCCCC
GCGCGTTGGCCGATTCATTAATGCAGCTGGCACGACAGGTTTCCCGACTGGAAAGCGGGCAGTGAGCGCA
ACGCAATTAATGTGAGTTAGCTCACTCATTAGGCACCCCAGGCTTTACACTTTATGCTTCCGGCTCGTAT
GTTGTGTGGAATTGTGAGCGGATAACAATTTCACACAGGAAACAGCTATGACCATGATTACGCCAAGCGC
GCAATTAACCCTCACTAAAGGGAACAAAAGCTGGAGCTGCAAGCTTAATGTAGTCTTATGCAATACTCTT
GTAGTCTTGCAACATGGTAACGATGAGTTAGCAACATGCCTTACAAGGAGAGAAAAAGCACCGTGCATGC
CGATTGGTGGAAGTAAGGTGGTACGATCGTGCCTTATTAGGAAGGCAACAGACGGGTCTGACATGGATTG
GACGAACCACTGAATTGCCGCATTGCAGAGATATTGTATTTAAGTGCCTAGCTCGATACATAAACGGGTC
TCTCTGGTTAGACCAGATCTGAGCCTGGGAGCTCTCTGGCTAACTAGGGAACCCACTGCTTAAGCCTCAA
TAAAGCTTGCCTTGAGTGCTTCAAGTAGTGTGTGCCCGTCTGTTGTGTGACTCTGGTAACTAGAGATCCC
TCAGACCCTTTTAGTCAGTGTGGAAAATCTCTAGCAGTGGCGCCCGAACAGGGACTTGAAAGCGAAAGGG
AAACCAGAGGAGCTCTCTCGACGCAGGACTCGGCTTGCTGAAGCGCGCACGGCAAGAGGCGAGGGGCGGC
GACTGGTGAGTACGCCAAAAATTTTGACTAGCGGAGGCTAGAAGGAGAGAGATGGGTGCGAGAGCGTCAG
TATTAAGCGGGGGAGAATTAGATCGCGATGGGAAAAAATTCGGTTAAGGCCAGGGGGAAAGAAAAAATAT
AAATTAAAACATATAGTATGGGCAAGCAGGGAGCTAGAACGATTCGCAGTTAATCCTGGCCTGTTAGAAA
CATCAGAAGGCTGTAGACAAATACTGGGACAGCTACAACCATCCCTTCAGACAGGATCAGAAGAACTTAG
ATCATTATATAATACAGTAGCAACCCTCTATTGTGTGCATCAAAGGATAGAGATAAAAGACACCAAGGAA
GCTTTAGACAAGATAGAGGAAGAGCAAAACAAAAGTAAGACCACCGCACAGCAAGCGGCCGCTGATCTTC
AGACCTGGAGGAGGAGATATGAGGGACAATTGGAGAAGTGAATTATATAAATATAAAGTAGTAAAAATTG
AACCATTAGGAGTAGCACCCACCAAGGCAAAGAGAAGAGTGGTGCAGAGAGAAAAAAGAGCAGTGGGAAT
AGGAGCTTTGTTCCTTGGGTTCTTGGGAGCAGCAGGAAGCACTATGGGCGCAGCGTCAATGACGCTGACG
GTACAGGCCAGACAATTATTGTCTGGTATAGTGCAGCAGCAGAACAATTTGCTGAGGGCTATTGAGGCGC
AACAGCATCTGTTGCAACTCACAGTCTGGGGCATCAAGCAGCTCCAGGCAAGAATCCTGGCTGTGGAAAG
ATACCTAAAGGATCAACAGCTCCTGGGGATTTGGGGTTGCTCTGGAAAACTCATTTGCACCACTGCTGTG
CCTTGGAATGCTAGTTGGAGTAATAAATCTCTGGAACAGATTTGGAATCACACGACCTGGATGGAGTGGG
ACAGAGAAATTAACAATTACACAAGCTTAATACACTCCTTAATTGAAGAATCGCAAAACCAGCAAGAAAA
GAATGAACAAGAATTATTGGAATTAGATAAATGGGCAAGTTTGTGGAATTGGTTTAACATAACAAATTGG
CTGTGGTATATAAAATTATTCATAATGATAGTAGGAGGCTTGGTAGGTTTAAGAATAGTTTTTGCTGTAC
TTTCTATAGTGAATAGAGTTAGGCAGGGATATTCACCATTATCGTTTCAGACCCACCTCCCAACCCCGAG
GGGACCCGACAGGCCCGAAGGAATAGAAGAAGAAGGTGGAGAGAGAGACAGAGACAGATCCATTCGATTA
GTGAACGGATCTCGACGGTATCGATCACGAGACTAGCCTCGAGCGGCCGCCCCCTTCACCGAGGGCCTAT
TTCCCATGATTCCTTCATATTTGCATATACGATACAAGGCTGTTAGAGAGATAATTGGAATTAATTTGAC
TGTAAACACAAAGATATTAGTACAAAATACGTGACGTAGAAAGTAATAATTTCTTGGGTAGTTTGCAGTT
TTAAAATTATGTTTTAAAATGGACTATCATATGCTTACCGTAACTTGAAAGTATTTCGATTTCTTGGCTT
TATATATCTTGTGGAAAGGACGAAACACCGGGATGTGAGGGCGATCTGGCTGCGACATCTGTCACCCCAT
TGATCGCCAGGGTTGATTCGGCTGATCTGGCTGGCTAGGCGGGTGTCCCCTTCCTCCCTCACCGCTCCAT
GTGCGTCCCTCCCGAAGCTGCGCGCTCGGTCGAAGAGGTCGACCATCCCCGATAGAGGAGGGCCGGTCTT
CGGTCAAGGGTATACGAGTAGCTGCGCTCCCCTGCTAGATCCTCCAAGCAAGCTCTCAAGGTCCATTTGT
AGGAGATCGTAGGGTAGTCAAGCTTCCAAGGCTCCAGGCACATCCAAATGAGGCGCTGCATGTGGCAGTC
TGCCTTTCTTTTGACCCATTACCCATCTAAGTTAGATGCTTTTTTAAATGTTTTTTAATTTTTAAATTTT
TAATTTTTTTCATTATTTATTTTTTATTTTTGAGACGGATCTCGGCTCACTGTAACCTCCACCTCCCGGG
TTCAAGCGATTCTCCTGACTCAGCCTCCCGAGTACTGGGATTACAGGCGCGCGCCACCATGCCGGTCCGC
AGGTATGCACGCGTGAATTCTCGACCTCGAGACAAATGGCAGTATTCATCCACAATTTTAAAAGAAAAGG
GGGGATTGGGGGGTACAGTGCAGGGGAAAGAATAGTAGACATAATAGCAACAGACATACAAACTAAAGAA
TTACAAAAACAAATTACAAAAATTCAAAATTTTCGGGTTTATTACAGGGACAGCAGAGATCCACTTTGGC
CGCGGCTCGAGGGGGTTGGGGTTGCGCCTTTTCCAAGGCAGCCCTGGGTTTGCGCAGGGACGCGGCTGCT
CTGGGCGTGGTTCCGGGAAACGCAGCGGCGCCGACCCTGGGTCTCGCACATTCTTCACGTCCGTTCGCAG
CGTCACCCGGATCTTCGCCGCTACCCTTGTGGGCCCCCCGGCGACGCTTCCTGCTCCGCCCCTAAGTCGG
GAAGGTTCCTTGCGGTTCGCGGCGTGCCGGACGTGACAAACGGAAGCCGCACGTCTCACTAGTACCCTCG
CAGACGGACAGCGCCAGGGAGCAATGGCAGCGCGCCGACCGCGATGGGCTGTGGCCAATAGCGGCTGCTC
AGCAGGGCGCGCCGAGAGCAGCGGCCGGGAAGGGGCGGTGCGGGAGGCGGGGTGTGGGGCGGTAGTGTGG
GCCCTGTTCCTGCCCGCGCGGTGTTCCGCATTCTGCAAGCCTCCGGAGCGCACGTCGGCAGTCGGCTCCC
TCGTTGACCGAATCACCGACCTCTCTCCCCAGGGGGATCCGGTACCGAGGAGATCTGCCGCCGCGATCGC
ATGGAAACTGAAAGTGGAAATCAGGAAAAGGTAATGGAAGAAGAAAGCACTGAAAAGAAAAAAGAAGTTG
AAAAAAAGAAACGGTCACGAGTTAAACAGGTGCTTGCAGATATTGCTAAGCAAGTGGACTTCTGGTTTGG
GGATGCAAATCTTCACAAGGATAGATTTCTTCGAGAACAGATAGAAAAATCTAGAGATGGATATGTTGAT
ATATCACTACTTGTGTCTTTTAACAAAATGAAAAAATTGACTACTGATGGGAAGTTAATTGCCAGAGCGT
TGAGAAGTTCAGCTGTTGTAGAGCTTGATTTGGAAGGCACCAGAATCCGGAGGAAAAAACCTCTGGGGGA
AAGACCAAAGGATGAGGATGAACGCACAGTGTATGTGGAGTTACTTCCCAAAAATGTTAATCACAGCTGG
ATTGAAAGAGTATTTGGGAAATGTGGCAATGTTGTTTATATAAGTATACCACATTATAAGTCTACTGGAG
ATCCAAAGGGATTTGCGTTTGTGGAATTTGAAACAAAAGAACAAGCAGCAAAAGCAATTGAGTTTCTTAA
CAACCCACCAGAAGAAGCACCAAGAAAACCTGGCATATTTCCTAAAACAGTGAAAAATAAGCCCATTCCA
GCCTTAAGAGTTGTGGAAGAGAAGAAAAAGAAAAAGAAGAAGAAAGGCCGAATGAAAAAGGAAGACAATA
TCCAAGCCAAAGAAGAAAACATGGACACAAGCAACACCAGCATCAGTAAAATGAAAAGATCCAGACCCAC
ATCTGAGGGCTCTGACATTGAGTCCACTGAACCCCAAAAGCAGTGCTCAAAGAAAAAGAAAAAACGGGAC
AGAGTTGAAGCATCTAGCTTACCTGAAGTCAGAACAGGGAAGAGGAAGAGAAGCAGCTCTGAAGATGCAG
AATCCCTAGCTCCCCGATCAAAAGTAAAGAAAATTATTCAGAAAGACATCATTAAGGAAGCATCAGAAGC
TTCCAAGGAAAATAGAGATATAGAAATCTCTACTGAAGAGGAAAAGGATACTGGAGATCTAAAAGATAGC
TCTCTCTTGAAAACAAAAAGGAAACATAAGAAAAAACATAAAGAGAGACATAAAATGGGAGAAGAAGTTA
TACCATTAAGAGTGCTATCAAAGAGCGAATGGATGGATTTGAAAAAAGAGTATTTAGCGCTACAAAAAGC
TAGCATGGCTTCTTTAAAAAAAACAATATCCCAAATAAAATCAGAGTCAGAAATGGAAACAGACAGTGGA
GTACCTCAAAACACTGGAATGAAAAATGAAAAAACAGCCAACAGGGAAGAGTGTCGCACCCAGGAGAAAG
TTAATGCAACAGGACCACAGTTCGTGAGTGGAGTGATTGTGAAGATCATTAGCACAGAGCCTCTACCTGG
CAGGAAACAAGTCCGGGATACTTTGGCAGCAATCTCAGAAGTTCTTTATGTTGATTTGCTAGAAGGGGAT
ACAGAATGCCATGCTAGATTTAAAACTCCTGAGGATGCTCAAGCAGTAATAAATGCCTATACAGAAATTA
ACAAGAAACACTGCTGGAAACTCGAGATCCTTTCTGGTGATCACGAACAAAGGTATTGGCAGAAGATTTT
GGTTGATAGACAGGCAAAACTTAATCAGCCTCGGGAAAAGAAAAGAGGCACTGAAAAGTTAATCACCAAA
GCTGAAAAGATTAGGCTGGCAAAGACTCAACAAGCGAGTAAACATATAAGATTTTCTGAATATGATACGC
GTACGCGGCCGCTCGAGCAGAAACTCATCTCAGAAGAGGATCTGGCAGCAAATGATATCCTGGATTACAA
GGATGACGACGATAAGGTTTAAACCTAGGCGTAGCGGCCGCAAATTCCGCCCCTCTCCCTCCCCCCCCCC
TAACGTTACTGGCCGAAGCCGCTTGGAATAAGGCCGGTGTGCGTTTGTCTATATGTTATTTTCCACCATA
TTGCCGTCTTTTGGCAATGTGAGGGCCCGGAAACCTGGCCCTGTCTTCTTGACGAGCATTCCTAGGGGTC
TTTCCCCTCTCGCCAAAGGAATGCAAGGTCTGTTGAATGTCGTGAAGGAAGCAGTTCCTCTGGAAGCTTC
TTGAAGACAAACAACGTCTGTAGCGACCCTTTGCAGGCAGCGGAACCCCCCACCTGGCGACAGGTGCCTC
TGCGGCCAAAAGCCACGTGTATAAGATACACCTGCAAAGGCGGCACAACCCCAGTGCCACGTTGTGAGTT
GGATAGTTGTGGAAAGAGTCAAATGGCTCTCCTCAAGCGTATTCAACAAGGGGCTGAAGGATGCCCAGAA
GGTACCCCATTGTATGGGATCTGATCTGGGGCCTCGGTGCACATGCTTTACATGTGTTTAGTCGAGGTTA
AAAAAACGTCTAGGCCCCCCGAACCACGGGGACGTGGTTTTCCTTTGAAAAACACGATGATAATCCCGGG
GGGCAATGAGATATGAAAAAGCCTGAACTCACCGCGACGTCTGTCGAGAAGTTTCTGATCGAAAAGTTCG
ACAGCGTCTCCGACCTGATGCAGCTCTCGGAGGGCGAAGAATCTCGTGCTTTCAGCTTCGATGTAGGAGG
GCGTGGATATGTCCTGCGGGTAAATAGCTGCGCCGATGGTTTCTACAAAGATCGTTATGTTTATCGGCAC
TTTGCATCGGCCGCGCTCCCGATTCCGGAAGTGCTTGACATTGGGGAATTTAGCGAGAGCCTGACCTATT
GCATCTCCCGCCGTGCACAGGGTGTCACGTTGCAAGACCTGCCTGAAACCGAACTGCCCGCTGTTCTGCA
GCCGGTCGCGGAGGCCATGGATGCGATCGCTGCGGCCGATCTTAGCCAGACGAGCGGGTTCGGCCCATTC
GGACCGCAAGGAATCGGTCAATACACTACATGGCGTGATTTCATATGCGCGATTGCTGATCCCCATGTGT
ATCACTGGCAAACTGTGATGGACGACACCGTCAGTGCGTCCGTCGCGCAGGCTCTCGATGAGCTGATGCT
TTGGGCCGAGGACTGCCCCGAAGTCCGGCACCTCGTGCACGCGGATTTCGGCTCCAACAATGTCCTGACG
GACAATGGCCGCATAACAGCGGTCATTGACTGGAGCGAGGCGATGTTCGGGGATTCCCAATACGAGGTCG
CCAACATCTTCTTCTGGAGGCCGTGGTTGGCTTGTATGGAGCAGCAGACGCGCTACTTCGAGCGGAGGCA
TCCGGAGCTTGCAGGATCGCCGCGGCTCCGGGCGTATATGCTCCGCATTGGTCTTGACCAACTCTATCAG
AGCTTGGTTGACGGCAATTTCGATGATGCAGCTTGGGCGCAGGGTCGATGCGACGCAATCGTCCGATCCG
GAGCCGGGACTGTCGGGCGTACACAAATCGCCCGCAGAAGCGCGGCCGTCTGGACCGATGGCTGTGTAGA
AGTACTCGCCGATAGTGGAAACCGACGCCCCAGCACTCGTCCGAGGGCAAAGGAATAGAGTAGATGCCGA
CCGGGATCTATCGATACCGTCGACCTCGAGGGGGGGCCCGGTACCTTTAAGACCAATGACTTACAAGGCA
GCTGTAGATCTTAGCCACTTTTTAAAAGAAAAGGGGGGACTGGAAGGGCTAATTCACTCCCAACGAAGAC
AAGATCTGCTTTTTGCTTGTACTGGGTCTCTCTGGTTAGACCAGATCTGAGCCTGGGAGCTCTCTGGCTA
ACTAGGGAACCCACTGCTTAAGCCTCAATAAAGCTTGCCTTGAGTGCTTCAAGTAGTGTGTGCCCGTCTG
TTGTGTGACTCTGGTAACTAGAGATCCCTCAGACCCTTTTAGTCAGTGTGGAAAATCTCTAGCAGTAGTA
GTTCATGTCATCTTATTATTCAGTATTTATAACTTGCAAAGAAATGAATATCAGAGAGTGAGAGGAACTT
GTTTATTGCAGCTTATAATGGTTACAAATAAAGCAATAGCATCACAAATTTCACAAATAAAGCATTTTTT
TCACTGCATTCTAGTTGTGGTTTGTCCAAACTCATCAATGTATCTTATCATGTCTGGCTCTAGCTATCCC
GCCCCTAACTCCGCCCATCCCGCCCCTAACTCCGCCCAGTTCCGCCCATTCTCCGCCCCATGGCTGACTA
ATTTTTTTTATTTATGCAGAGGCCGAGGCCGCCTCGGCCTCTGAGCTATTCCAGAAGTAGTGAGGAGGCT
TTTTTGGAGGCCTAGGGACGTACCCAATTCGCCCTATAGTGAGTCGTATTACGCGCGCTCACTGGCCGTC
GTTTTACAACGTCGTGACTGGGAAAACCCTGGCGTTACCCAACTTAATCGCCTTGCAGCACATCCCCCTT
TCGCCAGCTGGCGTAATAGCGAAGAGGCCCGCACCGATCGCCCTTCCCAACAGTTGCGCAGCCTGAATGG
CGAATGGG
[124 nt withheld, positions 8269-8392]
C
[91 nt withheld, positions 8394-8484]
A
[49 nt withheld, positions 8486-8534]
CCTTTGACGTTGGAGTCCACGTTCTTT
[37 nt withheld, positions 8562-8598]
ACCCTATCTCGGTCTATTCTTTTGATTTATAAGGGATTTTGCCGATTTCGGCCTATTGGTTAAAAAATGA
GCTGATTTAACAAAAATTTAACGCGAATTTTAACAAAATATTAACGCTTACAATTTAGGTGGCACTTTTC
GGGGAAATGTGCGCGGAACCCCTATTTGTTTATTTTTCTAAATACATTCAAATATGTATCCGCTCATGAG
ACAATAACCCTGATAAATGCTTCAATAATATTGAAAAAGGAAGAGTATGAGTATTCAACATTTCCGTGTC
GCCCTTATTCCCTTTTTTGCGGCATTTTGCCTTCCTGTTTTTGCTCACCCAGAAACGCTGGTGAAAGTAA
AAGATGCTGAAGATCAGTTGGGTGCACGAGTGGGTTACATCGAACTGGATCTCAACAGCGGTAAGATCCT
TGAGAGTTTTCGCCCCGAAGAACGTTTTCCAATGATGAGCACTTTTAAAGTTCTGCTATGTGGCGCGGTA
TTATCCCGTATTGACGCCGGGCAAGAGCAACTCGGTCGCCGCATACACTATTCTCAGAATGACTTGGTTG
AGTACTCACCAGTCACAGAAAAGCATCTTACGGATGGCATGACAGTAAGAGAATTATGCAGTGCTGCCAT
AACCATGAGTGATAACACTGCGGCCAACTTACTTCTGACAACGATCGGAGGACCGAAGGAGCTAACCGCT
TTTTTGCACAACATGGGGGATCATGTAACTCGCCTTGATCGTTGGGAACCGGAGCTGAATGAAGCCATAC
CAAACGACGAGCGTGACACCACGATGCCTGTAGCAATGGCAACAACGTTGCGCAAACTATTAACTGGCGA
ACTACTTACTCTAGCTTCCCGGCAACAATTAATAGACTGGATGGAGGCGGATAAAGTTGCAGGACCACTT
CTGCGCTCGGCCCTTCCGGCTGGCTGGTTTATTGCTGATAAATCTGGAGCCGGTGAGCGTGGGTCTCGCG
GTATCATTGCAGCACTGGGGCCAGATGGTAAGCCCTCCCGTATCGTAGTTATCTACACGACGGGGAGTCA
GGCAACTATGGATGAACGAAATAGACAGATCGCTGAGATAGGTGCCTCACTGATTAAGCATTGGTAACTG
TCAGACCAAGTTTACTCATATATACTTTAGATTGATTTAAAACTTCATTTTTAATTTAAAAGGATCTAGG
TGAAGATCCTTTTTGATAATCTCATGACCAAAATCCCTTAACGTGAGTTTTCGTTCCACTGAGCGTCAGA
CCCCGTAGAAAAGATCAAAGGATCTTCTTGAGATCCTTTTTTTCTGCGCGTAATCTGCTGCTTGCAAACA
AAAAAACCACCGCTACCAGCGGTGGTTTGTTTGCCGGATCAAGAGCTACCAACTCTTTTTCCGAAGGTAA
CTGGCTTCAGCAGAGCGCAGATACCAAATACTGTTCTTCTAGTGTAGCCGTAGTTAGGCCACCACTTCAA
GAACTCTGTAGCACCGCCTACATACCTCGCTCTGCTAATCCTGTTACCAGTGGCTGCTGCCAGTGGCGAT
AAGTCGTGTCTTACCGGGTTGGACTCAAGACGATAGTTACCGGATAAGGCGCAGCGGTCGGGCTGAACGG
GGGGTTCGTGCACACAGCCCAGCTTGGAGCGAACGACCTACACCGAACTGAGATACCTACAGCGTGAGCT
ATGAGAAAGCGCCACGCTTCCCGAAGGGAGAAAGGCGGACAGGTATCCGGTAAGCGGCAGGGTCGGAACA
GGAGAGCGCACGAGGGAGCTTCCAGGGGGAAACGCCTGGTATCTTTATAGTCCTGTCGGGTTTCGCCACC
TCTGACTTGAGCGTCGATTTTTGTGATGCTCGTCAGGGGGGCGGAGCCTATGGAAA
